Addgene plasmid #214103: pLenti_5'UTR_MET_GFP
Purpose: MET 5'UTR upstream of mGFP
Depositing lab: Dogus Altintas & Paolo Comoglio. Depositing organization: IFOM Fondazione, Italy. Publication: The integrated stress response drives MET oncogene overexpression in cancers. Cerqua M, Foiani M, Boccaccio C, Comoglio PM, Altintas DM. EMBO J. 2025 Jan 7. doi: 10.1038/s44318-024-00338-4. PubMed 39774381.
Backbone
  Vector backbone: pLenti
  Vector type: Mammalian Expression, Lentiviral
Growth in bacteria
  Bacterial resistance: Chloramphenicol, 25 μg/mL
  Growth temperature: 37°C
  Growth strain: NEB Stable
  Copy number: Unknown
Gene/Insert
  Gene/Insert name: MET 5'UTR
  Species: H. sapiens (human)
  Insert size (bp): 396
  GenBank ID: NM_000245
  Tag / fusion protein: GFP
  Entrez Gene: MET (a.k.a. AUTS9, DA11, DFNB97, HGFR, RCCP2, c-Met)
  Cloning method: Restriction Enzyme; 5′ cloning site EcoRI (not destroyed); 3′ cloning site XhoI (not destroyed)
  Sequencing primers: 5′ pCMV5F
Terms and licenses: Academic/Nonprofit Terms; Industry Terms: Not Available to Industry
How to cite: pLenti_5'UTR_MET_GFP was a gift from Dogus Altintas & Paolo Comoglio (Addgene plasmid # 214103 ; http://n2t.net/addgene:214103 ; RRID:Addgene_214103)
