[The description below was written by a language model from this plasmid's Addgene catalogue record and pLannotate feature annotations shown in this document.]
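Description:
pLenti_5'UTR_MET_GFP is an HIV-1-based lentiviral transfer plasmid for mammalian expression, built as a reporter in which the 5' untranslated region of the human MET oncogene transcript (a 396 bp insert, cloned between EcoRI and XhoI sites that remain intact) sits directly upstream of a green fluorescent protein coding sequence. In bacteria it is maintained through a high-copy ColE1/pUC-type origin and selected with chloramphenicol, conferred by a cat gene driven by the AmpR (bla) promoter. No mammalian drug-selection marker is annotated.

The viral genome is transcribed from a CMV enhancer/promoter fused to a truncated 5' LTR, an arrangement that makes genomic RNA production independent of Tat. It is followed by the Ψ packaging signal with a gag fragment, the Rev response element for nuclear export of unspliced RNA, and the cPPT/CTS, which aids nuclear import of the reverse-transcribed genome. The internal expression cassette uses a second CMV enhancer/promoter (with a downstream T7 promoter). The gap between this and the reporter is where the MET 5'UTR lies, although the automated annotation does not label it. The reporter, called mGFP in the catalogue, is identified in the feature table as TagGFP2, a fast-maturing monomeric green protein. A single loxP site, a WPRE that enhances transcript stability and expression, a nef fragment and the truncated 3' LTR complete the provirus.

Because transcription is driven by a constitutive promoter, changes in fluorescence mainly reflect post-transcriptional control through the MET leader. The construct therefore suits studies of how the 5'UTR governs MET expression, consistent with the associated work linking the integrated stress response to MET overexpression in cancers.
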