Features (pLannotate 1.2.2; 22 found; start..end, strand, type, name):
     31..83      -  misc_feature   bom (fragment): basis of mobility region from pBR322
    237..616     +  enhancer       CMV enhancer: human cytomegalovirus immediate early enhancer
    617..816     +  promoter       CMV promoter: human cytomegalovirus (CMV) immediate early promoter
    834..1014    +  LTR            5' LTR (truncated): truncated 5' long terminal repeat (LTR) from HIV-1
   1061..1186    +  misc_feature   HIV-1 Ψ: packaging signal of human immunodeficiency virus type 1
   1170..1508    +  CDS            HIV-1 gag (fragment): gag protein from human immunodeficiency virus 1; gag
   1683..1916    +  misc_feature   RRE: The Rev response element (RRE) of HIV-1 allows for Rev-dependent mRNA export from the nucleus to the cytoplasm.
   2293..2393    +  CDS            Rev (fragment): human immunodeficiency virus 1 (HIV-1) Rev protein; rev; enhances nuclear export of unspliced and incompletely spliced viral mRNAs
   2443..2560    +  misc_feature   cPPT/CTS: central polypurine tract and central termination sequence of HIV-1
   2643..3022    +  enhancer       CMV enhancer: human cytomegalovirus immediate early enhancer
   3024..3223    +  promoter       CMV promoter: human cytomegalovirus (CMV) immediate early promoter
   3252..3270    +  promoter       T7 promoter: promoter for bacteriophage T7 RNA polymerase
   3687..4400    +  CDS            TagGFP2: TagGFP2 is a basic (constitutively fluorescent) green fluorescent protein published in 2008, derived from Aequorea macrodactyla. It is reported to be a very rapidly-maturing monomer with low acid sensitivity.
   4467..4500    +  protein_bind   loxP: Cre-mediated recombination occurs in the 8-bp core sequence (GCATACAT). Cre recombinase
   4533..4556    +  misc_feature   MCS (fragment): pBluescript multiple cloning site
   4556..5144    +  misc_feature   WPRE: woodchuck hepatitis virus posttranscriptional regulatory element
   5145..5164    +  misc_feature   MCS (fragment): pBluescript multiple cloning site
   5166..5666    +  CDS            nef (fragment): NEF_HV1LA - Experimental evidence at protein level: Swiss-Prot protein existence level 1. Extracellular Nef protein targets CD4(+) T-lymphocytes for apoptosis by interacting with CXCR4 surface receptors. From Human immunodeficiency virus type 1 group M subtype B (isolate Lai) (HIV-1).
   5673..5853    +  LTR            5' LTR (truncated): truncated 5' long terminal repeat (LTR) from HIV-1
   5915..6503    -  rep_origin     ori: high-copy-number ColE1/pMB1/pBR322/pUC origin of replication
   6583..7239    -  CDS            cat: CAT_ECOLX - Experimental evidence at protein level: Swiss-Prot protein existence level 1. This enzyme is an effector of chloramphenicol resistance in bacteria. From Escherichia coli. This protein is used as a marker in many commonly used cloning vectors, such as pACYC184.
   7240..7344    -  promoter       AmpR promoter: bla
>Addgene plasmid #214103 | pLenti_5'UTR_MET_GFP | addgene full sequence | sequence record 449186 | Addgene NGS Result
GTCGACGGATCGGGAGATCTCCCGATCCCCTATGGTGCACTCTCAGTACAATCTGCTCTGATGCCGCATA
GTTAAGCCAGTATCTGCTCCCTGCTTGTGTGTTGGAGGTCGCTGAGTAGTGCGCGAGCAAAATTTAAGCT
ACAACAAGGCAAGGCTTGACCGACAATTGCATGAAGAATCTGCTTAGGGTTAGGCGTTTTGCGCTGCTTC
GCGATGTACGGGCCAGATATCGCGTTGACATTGATTATTGACTAGTTATTAATAGTAATCAATTACGGGG
TCATTAGTTCATAGCCCATATATGGAGTTCCGCGTTACATAACTTACGGTAAATGGCCCGCCTGGCTGAC
CGCCCAACGACCCCCGCCCATTGACGTCAATAATGACGTATGTTCCCATAGTAACGCCAATAGGGACTTT
CCATTGACGTCAATGGGTGGAGTATTTACGGTAAACTGCCCACTTGGCAGTACATCAAGTGTATCATATG
CCAAGTACGCCCCCTATTGACGTCAATGACGGTAAATGGCCCGCCTGGCATTATGCCCAGTACATGACCT
TATGGGACTTTCCTACTTGGCAGTACATCTACGTATTAGTCATCGCTATTACCATGGTGATGCGGTTTTG
GCAGTACATCAATGGGCGTGGATAGCGGTTTGACTCACGGGGATTTCCAAGTCTCCACCCCATTGACGTC
AATGGGAGTTTGTTTTGGCACCAAAATCAACGGGACTTTCCAAAATGTCGTAACAACTCCGCCCCATTGA
CGCAAATGGGCGGTAGGCGTGTACGGTGGGAGGTCTATATAAGCAGCGCGTTTTGCCTGTACTGGGTCTC
TCTGGTTAGACCAGATCTGAGCCTGGGAGCTCTCTGGCTAACTAGGGAACCCACTGCTTAAGCCTCAATA
AAGCTTGCCTTGAGTGCTTCAAGTAGTGTGTGCCCGTCTGTTGTGTGACTCTGGTAACTAGAGATCCCTC
AGACCCTTTTAGTCAGTGTGGAAAATCTCTAGCAGTGGCGCCCGAACAGGGACTTGAAAGCGAAAGGGAA
ACCAGAGGAGCTCTCTCGACGCAGGACTCGGCTTGCTGAAGCGCGCACGGCAAGAGGCGAGGGGCGGCGA
CTGGTGAGTACGCCAAAAATTTTGACTAGCGGAGGCTAGAAGGAGAGAGATGGGTGCGAGAGCGTCAGTA
TTAAGCGGGGGAGAATTAGATCGCGATGGGAAAAAATTCGGTTAAGGCCAGGGGGAAAGAAAAAATATAA
ATTAAAACATATAGTATGGGCAAGCAGGGAGCTAGAACGATTCGCAGTTAATCCTGGCCTGTTAGAAACA
TCAGAAGGCTGTAGACAAATACTGGGACAGCTACAACCATCCCTTCAGACAGGATCAGAAGAACTTAGAT
CATTATATAATACAGTAGCAACCCTCTATTGTGTGCATCAAAGGATAGAGATAAAAGACACCAAGGAAGC
TTTAGACAAGATAGAGGAAGAGCAAAACAAAAGTAAGACCACCGCACAGCAAGCGGCCGGCCGCTGATCT
TCAGACCTGGAGGAGGAGATATGAGGGACAATTGGAGAAGTGAATTATATAAATATAAAGTAGTAAAAAT
TGAACCATTAGGAGTAGCACCCACCAAGGCAAAGAGAAGAGTGGTGCAGAGAGAAAAAAGAGCAGTGGGA
ATAGGAGCTTTGTTCCTTGGGTTCTTGGGAGCAGCAGGAAGCACTATGGGCGCAGCGTCAATGACGCTGA
CGGTACAGGCCAGACAATTATTGTCTGGTATAGTGCAGCAGCAGAACAATTTGCTGAGGGCTATTGAGGC
GCAACAGCATCTGTTGCAACTCACAGTCTGGGGCATCAAGCAGCTCCAGGCAAGAATCCTGGCTGTGGAA
AGATACCTAAAGGATCAACAGCTCCTGGGGATTTGGGGTTGCTCTGGAAAACTCATTTGCACCACTGCTG
TGCCTTGGAATGCTAGTTGGAGTAATAAATCTCTGGAACAGATTTGGAATCACACGACCTGGATGGAGTG
GGACAGAGAAATTAACAATTACACAAGCTTAATACACTCCTTAATTGAAGAATCGCAAAACCAGCAAGAA
AAGAATGAACAAGAATTATTGGAATTAGATAAATGGGCAAGTTTGTGGAATTGGTTTAACATAACAAATT
GGCTGTGGTATATAAAATTATTCATAATGATAGTAGGAGGCTTGGTAGGTTTAAGAATAGTTTTTGCTGT
ACTTTCTATAGTGAATAGAGTTAGGCAGGGATATTCACCATTATCGTTTCAGACCCACCTCCCAACCCCG
AGGGGACCCGACAGGCCCGAAGGAATAGAAGAAGAAGGTGGAGAGAGAGACAGAGACAGATCCATTCGAT
TAGTGAACGGATCGGCACTGCGTGCGCCAATTCTGCAGACAAATGGCAGTATTCATCCACAATTTTAAAA
GAAAAGGGGGGATTGGGGGGTACAGTGCAGGGGAAAGAATAGTAGACATAATAGCAACAGACATACAAAC
TAAAGAATTACAAAAACAAATTACAAAAATTCAAAATTTTCGGGTTTATTACAGGGACAGCAGAGATCCA
GTTTGGTTAGTACCGGGCCCGCTCTAGACATGTCCAATATGACCGCCATGTTGACATTGATTATTGACTA
GTTATTAATAGTAATCAATTACGGGGTCATTAGTTCATAGCCCATATATGGAGTTCCGCGTTACATAACT
TACGGTAAATGGCCCGCCTGGCTGACCGCCCAACGACCCCCGCCCATTGACGTCAATAATGACGTATGTT
CCCATAGTAACGCCAATAGGGACTTTCCATTGACGTCAATGGGTGGAGTATTTACGGTAAACTGCCCACT
TGGCAGTACATCAAGTGTATCATATGCCAAGTCCGCCCCCTATTGACGTCAATGACGGTAAATGGCCCGC
CTGGCATTATGCCCAGTACATGACCTTACGGGACTTTCCTACTTGGCAGTACATCTACGTATTAGTCATC
GCTATTACCATGGTGATGCGGTTTTGGCAGTACACCAATGGGCGTGGATAGCGGTTTGACTCACGGGGAT
TTCCAAGTCTCCACCCCATTGACGTCAATGGGAGTTTGTTTTGGCACCAAAATCAACGGGACTTTCCAAA
ATGTCGTAATAACCCCGCCCCGTTGACGCAAATGGGCGGTAGGCGTGTACGGTGGGAGGTCTATATAAGC
AGAGCTCGTTTAGTGAACCGTCAGAATTTTGTAATACGACTCACTATAGGGCGGCCGGGAATTCAGACAC
GTGCTGGGGCGGGCAGGCGAGCGCCTCAGTCTGGTCGCCTGGCGGTGCCTCCGGCCCCAACGCGCCCGGG
CCGCCGCGGGCCGCGCGCGCCGATGCCCGGCTGAGTCACTGGCAGGGCAGCGCGCGTGTGGGAAGGGGCG
GAGGGAGTGCGGCCGGCGGGCGGGCGGGGCGCTGGGCTCAGCCGGGCCGCAGGTGACCCGGAGGCCCTCG
CCGCCCGCGGCGCCCCGAGCGCTTTGTGAGCAGATGCGGAGCCGAGTGGAGGGCGCGAGCCAGATGCGGG
GCGACAGCTGACTTGCTGAGAGGAGGCGGGGAGGCGCGGAGCGCGCGTGTGGTCCTTGCGCCGCTGACTT
CTCCACTGGTTCCTGGGCACCGAAAGATAAACCTCTCATACTCGAGATGAGCGGGGGCGAGGAGCTGTTC
GCCGGCATCGTGCCCGTGCTGATCGAGCTGGACGGCGACGTGCACGGCCACAAGTTCAGCGTGCGCGGCG
AGGGCGAGGGCGACGCCGACTACGGCAAGCTGGAGATCAAGTTCATCTGCACCACCGGCAAGCTGCCCGT
GCCCTGGCCCACCCTGGTGACCACCCTCTGCTACGGCATCCAGTGCTTCGCCCGCTACCCCGAGCACATG
AAGATGAACGACTTCTTCAAGAGCGCCATGCCCGAGGGCTACATCCAGGAGCGCACCATCCAGTTCCAGG
ACGACGGCAAGTACAAGACCCGCGGCGAGGTGAAGTTCGAGGGCGACACCCTGGTGAACCGCATCGAGCT
GAAGGGCAAGGACTTCAAGGAGGACGGCAACATCCTGGGCCACAAGCTGGAGTACAGCTTCAACAGCCAC
AACGTGTACATCCGCCCCGACAAGGCCAACAACGGCCTGGAGGCTAACTTCAAGACCCGCCACAACATCG
AGGGCGGCGGCGTGCAGCTGGCCGACCACTACCAGACCAACGTGCCCCTGGGCGACGGCCCCGTGCTGAT
CCCCATCAACCACTACCTGAGCACTCAGACCAAGATCAGCAAGGACCGCAACGAGGCCCGCGACCACATG
GTGCTCCTGGAGTCCTTCAGCGCCTGCTGCCACACCCACGGCATGGACGAGCTGTACAGGTCCGGACTCA
GATAAGTTTAAACGGCCGGCCGCGGTCTGTACAAGTAGGATTCGTCGAGGGACCTAATAACTTCGTATAG
CATACATTATACGAAGTTATACATGTTTAAGGGTTCCGGTTCCACTAGGTACAATTCGATATCAAGCTTA
TCGATAATCAACCTCTGGATTACAAAATTTGTGAAAGATTGACTGGTATTCTTAACTATGTTGCTCCTTT
TACGCTATGTGGATACGCTGCTTTAATGCCTTTGTATCATGCTATTGCTTCCCGTATGGCTTTCATTTTC
TCCTCCTTGTATAAATCCTGGTTGCTGTCTCTTTATGAGGAGTTGTGGCCCGTTGTCAGGCAACGTGGCG
TGGTGTGCACTGTGTTTGCTGACGCAACCCCCACTGGTTGGGGCATTGCCACCACCTGTCAGCTCCTTTC
CGGGACTTTCGCTTTCCCCCTCCCTATTGCCACGGCGGAACTCATCGCCGCCTGCCTTGCCCGCTGCTGG
ACAGGGGCTCGGCTGTTGGGCACTGACAATTCCGTGGTGTTGTCGGGGAAATCATCGTCCTTTCCTTGGC
TGCTCGCCTGTGTTGCCACCTGGATTCTGCGCGGGACGTCCTTCTGCTACGTCCCTTCGGCCCTCAATCC
AGCGGACCTTCCTTCCCGCGGCCTGCTGCCGGCTCTGCGGCCTCTTCCGCGTCTTCGCCTTCGCCCTCAG
ACGAGTCGGATCTCCCTTTGGGCCGCCTCCCCGCATCGATACCGTCGACCTCGATCGAGACCTAGAAAAA
CATGGAGCAATCACAAGTAGCAATACAGCAGCTACCAATGCTGATTGTGCCTGGCTAGAAGCACAAGAGG
AGGAGGAGGTGGGTTTTCCAGTCACACCTCAGGTACCTTTAAGACCAATGACTTACAAGGCAGCTGTAGA
TCTTAGCCACTTTTTAAAAGAAAAGGGGGGACTGGAAGGGCTAATTCACTCCCAACGAAGACAAGATATC
CTTGATCTGTGGATCTACCACACACAAGGCTACTTCCCTGATTGGCAGAACTACACACCAGGGCCAGGGA
TCAGATATCCACTGACCTTTGGATGGTGCTACAAGCTAGTACCAGTTGAGCAAGAGAAGGTAGAAGAAGC
CAATGAAGGAGAGAACACCCGCTTGTTACACCCTGTGAGCCTGCATGGGATGGATGACCCGGAGAGAGAA
GTATTAGAGTGGAGGTTTGACAGCCGCCTAGCATTTCATCACATGGCCCGAGAGCTGCATCCGGACTGTA
CTGGGTCTCTCTGGTTAGACCAGATCTGAGCCTGGGAGCTCTCTGGCTAACTAGGGAACCCACTGCTTAA
GCCTCAATAAAGCTTGCCTTGAGTGCTTCAAGTAGTGTGTGCCCGTCTGTTGTGTGACTCTGGTAACTAG
AGATCCCTCAGACCCTTTTAGTCAGTGTGGAAAATCTCTAGCAGCATGTGAGCAAAAGGCCAGCAAAAGG
CCAGGAACCGTAAAAAGGCCGCGTTGCTGGCGTTTTTCCATAGGCTCCGCCCCCCTGACGAGCATCACAA
AAATCGACGCTCAAGTCAGAGGTGGCGAAACCCGACAGGACTATAAAGATACCAGGCGTTTCCCCCTGGA
AGCTCCCTCGTGCGCTCTCCTGTTCCGACCCTGCCGCTTACCGGATACCTGTCCGCCTTTCTCCCTTCGG
GAAGCGTGGCGCTTTCTCATAGCTCACGCTGTAGGTATCTCAGTTCGGTGTAGGTCGTTCGCTCCAAGCT
GGGCTGTGTGCACGAACCCCCCGTTCAGCCCGACCGCTGCGCCTTATCCGGTAACTATCGTCTTGAGTCC
AACCCGGTAAGACACGACTTATCGCCACTGGCAGCAGCCACTGGTAACAGGATTAGCAGAGCGAGGTATG
TAGGCGGTGCTACAGAGTTCTTGAAGTGGTGGCCTAACTACGGCTACACTAGAAGAACAGTATTTGGTAT
CTGCGCTCTGCTGAAGCCAGTTACCTTCGGAAAAAGAGTTGGTAGCTCTTGATCCGGCAAACAAACCACC
GCTGGTAGCGGTGGTTTTTTTGTTTGCAAGCAGCAGATTACGCGCAGAAAAAAAGGATCTCAAGAAGATC
CTTTGATCTTTTCTACGGGGTCTGACGCTCAGTGGAACGAAAACTCACGTTAAGGGATTTTGGTCATGAT
TACGCCCCGCCCTGCCACTCATCGCAGTACTGTTGTAATTCATTAAGCATTCTGCCGACATGGAAGCCAT
CACAAACGGCATGATGAACCTGAATCGCCAGCGGCATCAGCACCTTGTCGCCTTGCGTATAATATTTGCC
CATGGTGAAAACGGGGGCGAAGAAGTTGTCCATATTGGCCACGTTTAAATCAAAACTGGTGAAACTCACC
CAGGGATTGGCTGAGACGAAAAACATATTCTCAATAAACCCTTTAGGGAAATAGGCCAGGTTTTCACCGT
AACACGCCACATCTTGCGAATATATGTGTAGAAACTGCCGGAAATCGTCGTGGTATTCACTCCAGAGCGA
TGAAAACGTTTCAGTTTGCTCATGGAAAACGGTGTAACAAGGGTGAACACTATCCCATATCACCAGCTCA
CCGTCTTTCATTGCCATACGGAACTCCGGATGAGCATTCATCAGGCGGGCAAGAATGTGAATAAAGGCCG
GATAAAACTTGTGCTTATTTTTCTTTACGGTCTTTAAAAAGGCCGTAATATCCAGCTGAACGGTCTGGTT
ATAGGTACATTGAGCAACTGACTGAAATGCCTCAAAATGTTCTTTACGATGCCATTGGGATATATCAACG
GTGGTATATCCAGTGATTTTTTTCTCCATACTCTTCCTTTTTCAATATTATTGAAGCATTTATCAGGGTT
ATTGTCTCATGAGCGGATACATATTTGAATGTATTTAGAAAAATAAACAAATAGGGGTTCCGCGCACATT
TCCCCGAAAAGTGCCACCTGAC
